>Addgene plasmid #38140 | pcDNA4-FLAG-Jhdm2a-H1122A | addgene full sequence | sequence record 328550 | Addgene NGS Result
GACATTGATTATTGACTAGTTATTAATAGTAATCAATTACGGGGTCATTAGTTCATAGCCCATATATGGA
GTTCCGCGTTACATAACTTACGGTAAATGGCCCGCCTGGCTGACCGCCCAACGACCCCCGCCCATTGACG
TCAATAATGACGTATGTTCCCATAGTAACGCCAATAGGGACTTTCCATTGACGTCAATGGGTGGAGTATT
TACGGTAAACTGCCCACTTGGCAGTACATCAAGTGTATCATATGCCAAGTACGCCCCCTATTGACGTCAA
TGACGGTAAATGGCCCGCCTGGCATTATGCCCAGTACATGACCTTATGGGACTTTCCTACTTGGCAGTAC
ATCTACGTATTAGTCATCGCTATTACCATGGTGATGCGGTTTTGGCAGTACATCAATGGGCGTGGATAGC
GGTTTGACTCACGGGGATTTCCAAGTCTCCACCCCATTGACGTCAATGGGAGTTTGTTTTGGCACCAAAA
TCAACGGGACTTTCCAAAATGTCGTAACAACTCCGCCCCATTGACGCAAATGGGCGGTAGGCGTGTACGG
TGGGAGGTCTATATAAGCAGAGCTCTCTGGCTAACTAGAGAACCCACTGCTTACTGGCTTATCGAAATTA
ATACGACTCACTATAGGGAGACCCAAGCTGGCTAGTTAAGCTTATGGACTACAAAGACGATGACGACAAG
GGATCCATGTACAAATCTCTTCTAGACAAAGCTGGCTTGGGAGCCATAACTTCTGTTCGGTTTCTTGGAG
ATCAACAAAGTGTATTTGTTTCCAAAGACCTTTTGAAACCTATACAGGATGTTAACAGTCTTCGGCTTTC
CCTTACTGATAATCAGACAGTCAGTAAGGAATTTCAAGCTTTGATTGTAAAACATTTGGATGAAAGCCAT
CTTTTACAAGGTGACAAGAACCTTGTTGGTTCAGAAGTAAAAATTTATAGCTTGGACCCATCTACTCAGT
GGTTTTCAGCAACTGTTGTACATGGAAACCCATCATCCAAAACTCTTCAAGTCAACTGTGAGGAGATTCC
AGCACTGAAAATTGTCGACCCAGCACTGATTCATGTTGAAGTTGTACATGACAACTTTGTGACATGTGGT
AATTCTACAAGAACTGGAGCTGTAAAACGCAAGTCTTCTGAGAATAACGGAAGTTCGGTTTCTAAACAAG
CAAAATCTTGTTCTGAGGCCTCTCCCAGTATGTGTCCTGTACAGTCTGTTCCCACAACAGTGTTTAAGGA
GATCCTGCTTGGCTGTACTGCAGCAACTCCATCTAGCAAGGACCCAAGACAGCAAAATACTCCCCAGGCA
GCCAATTCTCCACCTAACATTGGAGCAAAACTTCCTCAAGGATGTCATAAGCAGAACTTACCAGAAGAAC
TTTCTTCCTGTCTAAACACAAAACCTGAAGTACCGAGAACAAAACCAGATGTCTGCAAAGAAGGATTACT
TTCTTCAAAATCTTCTCAGGTTGGAGCTGGAGACTTGAAAATTCTGAGTGAGCCCAAAGGTAGCTGTATC
CAGCCTAAAACAAACACTGATCAGGAGAGCAGACTGGAGTCTGCTCCACAGCCAGTCACTGGCCTTCCAA
AGGAGTGCTTGCCTGCAAAGACTTCCTCTAAGGCAGAACTGGACATTGCCACCACTCCTGAACTGCAGAA
GCATCTAGAACATGCAGCTTCCACATCCGATGACCTTTCAGATAAGCCAGAAGTGAAAGCAGGTGTCACT
AGCCTTAATAGTTGTGCAGAAAAGAAGGTCGAACCTTCACATTTAGGTTCCCAGTCACAGAATTTAAAGG
AAACTTCAGTAAAAGTAGATAATGAAAGCTGTTGTACAAGAAGCAGTAATAAAACCCAGACTCCCCCAGC
CCGGAAGTCAGTTTTGACAGACCCAGATAAAGTCAGGAAGCTGCAGCAGAGCGGAGAGGCCTTTGTTCAG
GATGACTCCTGTGTTAACATCGTGGCACAGCTGCCCAAGTGTCGGGAGTGTCGACTAGACAGCCTGCGCA
AGGATAAGGACCAGCAGAAGGACTCTCCTGTGTTTTGTCGCTTTTTCCACTTCAGGAGATTACAATTCAA
CAAGCATGGTGTGTTGCGGGTAGAAGGCTTCTTAACACCAAACAAGTATGACAGTGAAGCGATTGGCTTG
TGGCTGCCTTTGACCAAAAATGTTGTGGGGACTGATTTGGACACAGCAAAATATATCCTGGCCAATATTG
GAGACCACTTCTGTCAAATGGTGATTTCTGAGAAGGAAGCTATGTCGACTATTGAGCCACACAGACAGGT
TGCTTGGAAACGAGCTGTCAAAGGAGTTAGAGAAATGTGTGATGTGTGTGACACAACCATTTTCAACCTG
CACTGGGTGTGCCCTCGGTGTGGGTTTGGAGTATGTGTAGATTGCTACCGGATGAAGAGGAAGAACTGCC
AACAGGGTGCTGCCTACAAGACTTTCTCTTGGATAAGGTGTGTGAAGAGTCAGATACATGAGCCTGAGAA
CCTGATGCCCACACAGATTATTCCTGGCAAAGCCCTCTACGATGTTGGAGACATTGTGCATTCTGTCAGA
GCAAAATGGGGCATAAAGGCCAATTGTCCCTGCTCCAACAGGCAGTTCAAGCTCTTCTCAAAGCCAGCCT
TAAAGGAAGACCTGAAACAGACATCCTTGTCTGGAGAAAAACCAACTCTTGGGACCATGGTCCAGCAAAG
TTCCCCTGTTTTGGAGCCAGTGGCTGTGTGCGGGGAAGCAGCCTCCAAGCCAGCCAGCAGCGTGAAGCCC
ACCTGTCCCACCAGCACTTCACCTTTAAACTGGCTAGCTGACCTTACCAGTGGGAATGTCAACAAGGAGA
ATAAGGAAAAACAGCTGACTATGCCAATTTTAAAGAATGAAATCAAATGCCTTCCACCCTTGCCCCCTCT
GAACAAGCCCAGCACAGTCCTCCATACTTTTAACAGCACCATCTTGACACCTGTGAGCAACAATAATTCA
GGTTTCCTTAGAAATCTTTTGAATTCATCCACAGCAAAGACAGAAAATGGATTGAAAAACACACCCAAAA
TTCTTGATGACATCTTTGCCTCTTTGGTGCAAAACAAGACTTCTTCTGATTCATCCAAGAGGCCTCAAGG
ACTGACAATCAAGCCTAGCATTCTTGGCTTTGACACTCCTCACTACTGGCTGTGTGACAACCGCCTGCTG
TGCTTGCAAGACCCCAACAATAAGAGCAATTGGAATGTTTTTAGGGAATGCTGGAAACAAGGGCAGCCAG
TGATGGTGTCGGGCGTGCATCATAAATTAAACACTGAACTCTGGAAACCCGAGTCCTTCAGAAAAGAGTT
TGGTGAGCAGGAAGTAGACCTAGTCAATTGTAGGACCAATGAAATCATCACTGGAGCCACAGTCGGAGAC
TTCTGGGATGGATTTGAAGATGTTCCAAACCGTTTGAAAAACGACAAAGAAAAAGAACCAATGGTGTTGA
AACTTAAGGACTGGCCGCCAGGAGAAGACTTCAGAGACATGATGCCTTCCAGGTTTGATGATCTGATGGC
CAACATTCCACTGCCTGAGTACACCAGGCGAGATGGCAAACTGAACCTGGCTTCCAGACTGCCAAACTAC
TTTGTACGGCCAGACCTGGGCCCCAAGATGTACAATGCTTATGGATTGATCACTCCAGAGGATCGGAAAT
ATGGGACCACAAATCTTGCCTTAGATGTATCTGATGCAGCCAATGTCATGGTTTATGTGGGAATTCCCAA
AGGACAGTGTGAACAAGAAGAAGAAGTCCTTAGAACCATCCAAGATGGAGATTCTGATGAACTCACAATC
AAGAGATTTATTGAAGGAAAAGAGAAGCCAGGAGCCCTTTGGCACATATATGCTGCTAAAGACACAGAGA
AGATAAGAGAATTCCTTAAAAAGGTATCAGAGGAGCAGGGTCAAGACAACCCTGCAGACCATGACCCTAT
CCACGATCAGAGCTGGTATTTAGACCGATCGCTGAGAAAGCGCCTCTATCAAGAGTACGGCGTGCAAGGC
TGGGCTATTGTACAGTTTCTTGGGGATGTGGTGTTTATCCCAGCAGGAGCGCCACATCAGGTTCATAACT
TATACAGCTGTATCAAAGTGGCTGAAGACTTTGTGTCTCCAGAGCATGTTAAACACTGCTTCTGGCTTAC
TCAGGAATTCCGTTACTTGTCACAGACTCATACCAACCATGAAGATAAATTGCAGGTGAAAAATGTTATC
TACCATGCAGTGAAAGATGCAGTTGCTATGCTGAAAGCCAGTGAATCCAGTTTGGGCAAACCTTAGCGGC
CGCTCGAGTCTAGAGGGCCCTTCGAACAAAAACTCATCTCAGAAGAGGATCTGAATATGCATACCGGTCA
TCATCACCATCACCATTGAGTTTAAACCCGCTGATCAGCCTCGACTGTGCCTTCTAGTTGCCAGCCATCT
GTTGTTTGCCCCTCCCCCGTGCCTTCCTTGACCCTGGAAGGTGCCACTCCCACTGTCCTTTCCTAATAAA
ATGAGGAAATTGCATCGCATTGTCTGAGTAGGTGTCATTCTATTCTGGGGGGTGGGGTGGGGCAGGACAG
CAAGGGGGAGGATTGGGAAGACAATAGCAGGCATGCTGGGGATGCGGTGGGCTCTATGGCTTCTGAGGCG
GAAAGAACCAGCTGGGGCTCTAGGGGGTATCCCC
[124 nt withheld, positions 4725-4848]
C
[91 nt withheld, positions 4850-4940]
A
[49 nt withheld, positions 4942-4990]
CCTTTGACGTTGGAGTCCACGTTCTTT
[37 nt withheld, positions 5018-5054]
ACCCTATCTCGGTCTATTCTTTTGATTTATAAGGGATTTTGCCGATTTCGGCCTATTGGTTAAAAAATGA
GCTGATTTAACAAAAATTTAACGCGAATTAATTCTGTGGAATGTGTGTCAGTTAGGGTGTGGAAAGTCCC
CAGGCTCCCCAGCAGGCAGAAGTATGCAAAGCATGCATCTCAATTAGTCAGCAACCAGGTGTGGAAAGTC
CCCAGGCTCCCCAGCAGGCAGAAGTATGCAAAGCATGCATCTCAATTAGTCAGCAACCATAGTCCCGCCC
CTAACTCCGCCCATCCCGCCCCTAACTCCGCCCAGTTCCGCCCATTCTCCGCCCCATGGCTGACTAATTT
TTTTTATTTATGCAGAGGCCGAGGCCGCCTCTGCCTCTGAGCTATTCCAGAAGTAGTGAGGAGGCTTTTT
TGGAGGCCTAGGCTTTTGCAAAAAGCTCCCGGGAGCTTGTATATCCATTTTCGGATCTGATCAGCACGTG
TTGACAATTAATCATCGGCATAGTATATCGGCATAGTATAATACGACAAGGTGAGGAACTAAACCATGGC
CAAGTTGACCAGTGCCGTTCCGGTGCTCACCGCGCGCGACGTCGCCGGAGCGGTCGAGTTCTGGACCGAC
CGGCTCGGGTTCTCCCGGGACTTCGTGGAGGACGACTTCGCCGGTGTGGTCCGGGACGACGTGACCCTGT
TCATCAGCGCGGTCCAGGACCAGGTGGTGCCGGACAACACCCTGGCCTGGGTGTGGGTGCGCGGCCTGGA
CGAGCTGTACGCCGAGTGGTCGGAGGTCGTGTCCACGAACTTCCGGGACGCCTCCGGGCCGGCCATGACC
GAGATCGGCGAGCAGCCGTGGGGGCGGGAGTTCGCCCTGCGCGACCCGGCCGGCAACTGCGTGCACTTCG
TGGCCGAGGAGCAGGACTGACACGTGCTACGAGATTTCGATTCCACCGCCGCCTTCTATGAAAGGTTGGG
CTTCGGAATCGTTTTCCGGGACGCCGGCTGGATGATCCTCCAGCGCGGGGATCTCATGCTGGAGTTCTTC
GCCCACCCCAACTTGTTTATTGCAGCTTATAATGGTTACAAATAAAGCAATAGCATCACAAATTTCACAA
ATAAAGCATTTTTTTCACTGCATTCTAGTTGTGGTTTGTCCAAACTCATCAATGTATCTTATCATGTCTG
TATACCGTCGACCTCTAGCTAGAGCTTGGCGTAATCATGGTCATAGCTGTTTCCTGTGTGAAATTGTTAT
CCGCTCACAATTCCACACAACATACGAGCCGGAAGCATAAAGTGTAAAGCCTGGGGTGCCTAATGAGTGA
GCTAACTCACATTAATTGCGTTGCGCTCACTGCCCGCTTTCCAGTCGGGAAACCTGTCGTGCCAGCTGCA
TTAATGAATCGGCCAACGCGCGGGGAGAGGCGGTTTGCGTATTGGGCGCTCTTCCGCTTCCTCGCTCACT
GACTCGCTGCGCTCGGTCGTTCGGCTGCGGCGAGCGGTATCAGCTCACTCAAAGGCGGTAATACGGTTAT
CCACAGAATCAGGGGATAACGCAGGAAAGAACATGTGAGCAAAAGGCCAGCAAAAGGCCAGGAACCGTAA
AAAGGCCGCGTTGCTGGCGTTTTTCCATAGGCTCCGCCCCCCTGACGAGCATCACAAAAATCGACGCTCA
AGTCAGAGGTGGCGAAACCCGACAGGACTATAAAGATACCAGGCGTTTCCCCCTGGAAGCTCCCTCGTGC
GCTCTCCTGTTCCGACCCTGCCGCTTACCGGATACCTGTCCGCCTTTCTCCCTTCGGGAAGCGTGGCGCT
TTCTCATAGCTCACGCTGTAGGTATCTCAGTTCGGTGTAGGTCGTTCGCTCCAAGCTGGGCTGTGTGCAC
GAACCCCCCGTTCAGCCCGACCGCTGCGCCTTATCCGGTAACTATCGTCTTGAGTCCAACCCGGTAAGAC
ACGACTTATCGCCACTGGCAGCAGCCACTGGTAACAGGATTAGCAGAGCGAGGTATGTAGGCGGTGCTAC
AGAGTTCTTGAAGTGGTGGCCTAACTACGGCTACACTAGAAGAACAGTATTTGGTATCTGCGCTCTGCTG
AAGCCAGTTACCTTCGGAAAAAGAGTTGGTAGCTCTTGATCCGGCAAACAAACCACCGCTGGTAGCGGTG
GTTTTTTTGTTTGCAAGCAGCAGATTACGCGCAGAAAAAAAGGATCTCAAGAAGATCCTTTGATCTTTTC
TACGGGGTCTGACGCTCAGTGGAACGAAAACTCACGTTAAGGGATTTTGGTCATGAGATTATCAAAAAGG
ATCTTCACCTAGATCCTTTTAAATTAAAAATGAAGTTTTAAATCAATCTAAAGTATATATGAGTAAACTT
GGTCTGACAGTTACCAATGCTTAATCAGTGAGGCACCTATCTCAGCGATCTGTCTATTTCGTTCATCCAT
AGTTGCCTGACTCCCCGTCGTGTAGATAACTACGATACGGGAGGGCTTACCATCTGGCCCCAGTGCTGCA
ATGATACCGCGAGACCCACGCTCACCGGCTCCAGATTTATCAGCAATAAACCAGCCAGCCGGAAGGGCCG
AGCGCAGAAGTGGTCCTGCAACTTTATCCGCCTCCATCCAGTCTATTAATTGTTGCCGGGAAGCTAGAGT
AAGTAGTTCGCCAGTTAATAGTTTGCGCAACGTTGTTGCCATTGCTACAGGCATCGTGGTGTCACGCTCG
TCGTTTGGTATGGCTTCATTCAGCTCCGGTTCCCAACGATCAAGGCGAGTTACATGATCCCCCATGTTGT
GCAAAAAAGCGGTTAGCTCCTTCGGTCCTCCGATCGTTGTCAGAAGTAAGTTGGCCGCAGTGTTATCACT
CATGGTTATGGCAGCACTGCATAATTCTCTTACTGTCATGCCATCCGTAAGATGCTTTTCTGTGACTGGT
GAGTACTCAACCAAGTCATTCTGAGAATAGTGTATGCGGCGACCGAGTTGCTCTTGCCCGGCGTCAATAC
GGGATAATACCGCGCCACATAGCAGAACTTTAAAAGTGCTCATCATTGGAAAACGTTCTTCGGGGCGAAA
ACTCTCAAGGATCTTACCGCTGTTGAGATCCAGTTCGATGTAACCCACTCGTGCACCCAACTGATCTTCA
GCATCTTTTACTTTCACCAGCGTTTCTGGGTGAGCAAAAACAGGAAGGCAAAATGCCGCAAAAAAGGGAA
TAAGGGCGACACGGAAATGTTGAATACTCATACTCTTCCTTTTTCAATATTATTGAAGCATTTATCAGGG
TTATTGTCTCATGAGCGGATACATATTTGAATGTATTTAGAAAAATAAACAAATAGGGGTTCCGCGCACA
TTTCCCCGAAAAGTGCCACCTGACGTCGACGGATCGGGAGATCTCCCGATCCCCTATGGTGCACTCTCAG
TACAATCTGCTCTGATGCCGCATAGTTAAGCCAGTATCTGCTCCCTGCTTGTGTGTTGGAGGTCGCTGAG
TAGTGCGCGAGCAAAATTTAAGCTACAACAAGGCAAGGCTTGACCGACAATTGCATGAAGAATCTGCTTA
GGGTTAGGCGTTTTGCGCTGCTTCGCGATGTACGGGCCAGATATACGCGTT
Features (pLannotate 1.2.2; 22 found; start..end, strand, type, name):
      1..380     +  enhancer       CMV enhancer: human cytomegalovirus immediate early enhancer
    381..584     +  promoter       CMV promoter: human cytomegalovirus (CMV) immediate early promoter
    580..613     +  LTR            5' LTR (truncated) (fragment): truncated 5' long terminal repeat (LTR) from HIV-1
    629..647     +  promoter       T7 promoter: promoter for bacteriophage T7 RNA polymerase
    676..696     +  CDS            3xFLAG (fragment): three tandem FLAG® epitope tags
    707..4333    +  CDS            Kdm3a (fragment): KDM3A_MOUSE - Also known as Jhdm2a, Jmjd1a, Kiaa0742. Experimental evidence at protein level: Swiss-Prot protein existence level 1. Histone demethylase that specifically demethylates 'Lys-9' of histone H3, thereby playing a central role in histone code. Preferentially demethylates mono- and dimethylated H3 'Lys-9' residue, with a preference for dimethylated residue, while it has weak or no activity on trimethylated H3 'Lys-9'. Demethylation of Lys residue generates formaldehyde and succinate. Involved in hormone-dependent transcriptional activation, by participating in recruitment to androgen-
   4455..4679    +  polyA_signal   bGH poly(A) signal: bovine growth hormone polyadenylation signal
   4683..4704    +  promoter       SV40 promoter (fragment): SV40 enhancer and early promoter
   4725..5153    +  rep_origin     f1 ori (sequence partly withheld): f1 bacteriophage origin of replication; arrow indicates direction of (+) strand synthesis
   5167..5496    +  promoter       SV40 promoter: SV40 enhancer and early promoter
   5544..5591    +  promoter       EM7 promoter: synthetic bacterial promoter&nbsp
   5610..5984    +  CDS            BleoR: antibiotic-binding protein; Sh ble from Streptoalloteichus hindustanus; confers resistance to bleomycin, phleomycin, and Zeocin™
   5994..6119    +  CDS            ble (fragment): BLE_KLEPN - Experimental evidence at protein level: Swiss-Prot protein existence level 1. Binding protein with a strong affinity to the bleomycin family of antibiotics. Binds to CL990; an antimitotic-antibiotic compound. From Klebsiella pneumoniae.
   6114..6235    +  polyA_signal   SV40 poly(A) signal: SV40 polyadenylation signal
   6308..6324    -  protein_bind   lac operator: The lac repressor binds to the lac operator to inhibit transcription in E. coli. This inhibition can be relieved by adding lactose or isopropyl-β-D-thiogalactopyranoside (IPTG). lac repressor encoded by lacI
   6332..6362    -  promoter       lac promoter: promoter for the E. coli lac operon
   6377..6398    -  protein_bind   CAP binding site: CAP binding activates transcription in the presence of cAMP. E. coli catabolite activator protein
   6411..6503    -  CDS            lacI (fragment): lac repressor; lacI; The lac repressor binds to the lac operator to inhibit transcription in E. coli. This inhibition can be relieved by adding lactose or isopropyl-β-D-thiogalactopyranoside (IPTG).
   6686..7274    -  rep_origin     ori: high-copy-number ColE1/pMB1/pBR322/pUC origin of replication
   7445..8305    -  CDS            AmpR: β-lactamase; bla; confers resistance to ampicillin, carbenicillin, and related antibiotics
   8306..8410    -  promoter       AmpR promoter: bla
   8469..8521    -  misc_feature   bom (fragment): basis of mobility region from pBR322
