[The description below was written by a language model from this plasmid's Addgene catalogue record and pLannotate feature annotations shown in this document.]
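Description:
pcDNA4-FLAG-Jhdm2a-H1122A is a mammalian expression plasmid built on the pcDNA4/myc-His A backbone, into which a short linker encoding a start codon and a single FLAG epitope was placed between the HindIII and BamHI sites. It replicates in E. coli from a high-copy ColE1/pUC-type origin and is selected with ampicillin through the β-lactamase gene. An f1 origin is also present. For selection in mammalian cells it carries the Sh ble Zeocin resistance gene, preceded by the SV40 early promoter and the bacterial EM7 promoter and followed by the SV40 polyadenylation signal. The catalogue gives a total size of about 9.1 kb, whereas the sequenced record behind the feature table is 8,675 nt. The several small fragment hits in that table (an HIV-1 LTR piece, lacI, a second ble, the "3xFLAG" match to the single FLAG tag) are most likely annotation artefacts of short sequence similarity.

The insert is mouse Kdm3a (also called Jhdm2a or Jmjd1a), cloned BamHI to NotI in frame behind the N-terminal FLAG tag. Expression is driven by the CMV immediate-early enhancer and promoter and terminated by the bovine growth hormone polyadenylation signal, and a T7 promoter lies just upstream of the coding region. Kdm3a is a histone demethylase that preferentially removes mono- and dimethyl marks from histone H3 lysine 9. The encoded protein begins at residue 115 and carries an H1122A substitution. The record does not state the functional consequence of this change, but it is presumably intended as a catalytically impaired control. The associated publication concerns H3K9me2 and protection of 5-methylcytosine in early embryos, which fits use of the plasmid to express a FLAG-detectable mutant alongside the active enzyme.
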