Addgene plasmid #38140: pcDNA4-FLAG-Jhdm2a-H1122A
Depositing lab: Toshinobu Nakamura & Toru Nakano. Depositing organization: The University of Osaka. Publication: PGC7 binds histone H3K9me2 to protect against conversion of 5mC to 5hmC in early embryos. Nakamura T, Liu YJ, Nakashima H, Umehara H, Inoue K, Matoba S, Tachibana M, Ogura A, Shinkai Y, Nakano T. Nature. 2012 Jun 3;486(7403):415-9. doi: 10.1038/nature11093. PubMed 22722204.
Backbone
  Vector backbone: pcDNA4/myc-His A
  Backbone size w/o insert (bp): 5100
  Total vector size (bp): 9100
  Modifications to backbone: "AAGCTTATGGACTACAAAGACGATGACGACAAGGGATCC" FLAG linker is inserted to HindIII/BamHI site.
  Vector type: Mammalian Expression
  Selectable markers: Zeocin
Growth in bacteria
  Bacterial resistance: Ampicillin, 100 μg/mL
  Growth temperature: 37°C
  Growth strain: DH5alpha
  Copy number: High Copy
Gene/Insert
  Gene/Insert name: Jhdm2a-H1122A (alt names: Kdm3a; Jmjd1a)
  Species: M. musculus (mouse)
  Insert size (bp): 4000
  Mutation: protein starts at aa115; H1122A
  Entrez Gene: Kdm3a (a.k.a. 1700105C21Rik, C230043E16Rik, JHDM2a, Jmjd1, Jmjd1a, KDM2A, TGSA, Tsga)
  Promoter: CMV
  Tag / fusion protein: FLAG (N terminal on backbone)
  Cloning method: Restriction Enzyme; 5′ cloning site BamHI (not destroyed); 3′ cloning site NotI (not destroyed)
  Sequencing primers: 5′ T7; 3′ BGH-rev
Terms and licenses: Academic/Nonprofit Terms; Industry Terms: Not Available to Industry
How to cite: pcDNA4-FLAG-Jhdm2a-H1122A was a gift from Toshinobu Nakamura & Toru Nakano (Addgene plasmid # 38140 ; http://n2t.net/addgene:38140 ; RRID:Addgene_38140)
