>Addgene plasmid #38140 | pcDNA4-FLAG-Jhdm2a-H1122A | addgene partial sequence | sequence record 50558 | CMV-F 5'-CGCAAATGGGCGGTAGGCGTG-3'
CTAGAGAACCCACTGCTTACTGGCTTATCGAAATTAATACGACTCACTATAGGGAGACCCAAGCTGGCTA
GTTAAGCTTATGGACTACAAAGACGATGACGACAAGGGATCCATGTACAAATCTCTTCTAGACAAAGCTG
GCTTGGGAGCCATAACTTCTGTTCGGTTTCTTGGAGATCAACAAAGTGTATTTGTTTCCAAAGACCTTTT
GAAACCTATACAGGATGTTAACAGTCTTCGGCTTTCCCTTACTGATAATCAGACAGTCAGTAAGGAATTT
CAAGCTTTGATTGTAAAACATTTGGATGAAAGCCATCTTTTACAAGGTGACAAGAACCTTGTTGGTTCAG
AAGTAAAAATTTATAGCTTGGACCCATCTACTCAGTGGTTTTCAGCAACTGTTGTACATGGAAACCCATC
ATCCAAAACTCTTCAAGTCAACTGTGAGGAGATTCCAGCACTGAAAATTGTCGACCCAGCACTGATTCAT
GTTGAAGTTGTACATGACAACTTTGTGACATGTGGTAATTCTACAAGAACTGGAGCTGTAAAACGCAAGT
CTTCTGAGAATAACGGAAGTTCGGTTTCTAAACAAGCAAAATCTTGTTCTGAGGCCTCTCCCAGTATGTG
TCCTGTACAGTCTGTTCCCACAACAGTGTTTAAGGAGATCCTGCTTGGCTGTACTGCAGCAACTCCATCT
AGCAAGGACCCAAGACAGCAAAATACTCCCCAGGCAGCCAATTCTCCACCTAACATTGGAGCAAAACTTC
CTCAAGGATGTCATAAGCAGAACTTACCAGAAGAACTTTCTTCCTGTCTAAACACAAAACCTGAAGTACC
GAGAACAAAACCAGA
