>Addgene plasmid #38140 | pcDNA4-FLAG-Jhdm2a-H1122A | addgene partial sequence | sequence record 50559 | BGH-rev 5'-TAGAAGGCACAGTCGAGG-3'
GGGATGATGACGGTATGCATATTCAGATCCTCTTCTGAGATGAGTTTTTGTTCGAAGGGCCCTCTAGACT
CGAGCGGCCGCTAAGGTTTGCCCAAACTGGATTCACTGGCTTTCAGCATAGCAACTGCATCTTTCACTGC
ATGGTAGATAACATTTTTCACCTGCAATTTATCTTCATGGTTGGTATGAGTCTGTGACAAGTAACGGAAT
TCCTGAGTAAGCCAGAAGCAGTGTTTAACATGCTCTGGAGACACAAAGTCTTCAGCCACTTTGATACAGC
TGTATAAGTTATGAACCTGATGTGGCGCTCCTGCTGGGATAAACACCACATCCCCAAGAAACTGTACAAT
AGCCCAGCCTTGCACGCCGTACTCTTGATAGAGGCGCTTTCTCAGCGATCGGTCTAAATACCAGCTCTGA
TCGTGGATAGGGTCATGGTCTGCAGGGTTGTCTTGACCCTGCTCCTCTGATACCTTTTTAAGGAATTCTC
TTATCTTCTCTGTGTCTTTAGCAGCATATATGTGCCAAAGGGCTCCTGGCTTCTCTTTTCCTTCAATAAA
TCTCTTGATTGTGAGTTCATCAGAATCTCCATCTTGGATGGTTCTAAGGACTTCTTCTTCTTGTTCACAC
TGTCCTTTGGGAATTCCCACATAAACCATGACATTGGCTGCATCAGATACATCTAAGGCAAGATTTGTGG
TCCCATATTTCCGATCCTCTGGAGTGATCAATCCATAAGCATTGTACATCTTGGGGCCCAGGTCTGGCCG
TACAAAGTAGTTTGGCAGTCTGGAAGCCAGGTTCAGTTTGCCATCTCGCCTGGTGTACTCAGGCAGTGGA
ATGTTGGCCATCAGATCATCAAACCTGGAA
